Addgene plasmid #214568: AiP1882 - pAAV-AiE2464m-minBG-SYFP2-WPRE-BGHpA
Purpose: AiE2464m is an enhancer sequence, designed to drive AAV-mediated transgene expression in specific populations of brain cells
Depositing lab: Allen Institute for Brain Science & Bosiljka Tasic. Depositing organization: Allen Institute. Publication: A suite of enhancer AAVs and transgenic mouse lines for genetic access to cortical cell types. Ben-Simon Y, Hooper M, Narayan S, Daigle TL, Dwivedi D, Way SW, Oster A, Stafford DA, Mich JK, Taormina MJ, Martinez RA, Opitz-Araya X, Roth JR, Alexander JR, Allen S, Amster A, Arbuckle J, Ayala A, Baker PM, Bakken TE, Barcelli T, Barta S, Bendrick J, Bertagnolli D, Bielstein C, Bishwakarma P, Bowlus J, Boyer G, Brouner K, Casian B, Casper T, Chakka AB, Chakrabarty R, Chance RK, Chavan S, Clark M, Colbert K, Collman F, Daniel S, Departee M, DiValentin P, Donadio N, Dotson N, Egdorf T, Fliss T, Gabitto M, Garcia J, Gary A, Gasperini M, Gloe J, Goldy J, Gore BB, Graybuck L, Greisman N, Haeseleer F, Halterman C, Haradon Z, Hastings SD, Helback O, Ho W, Hockemeyer D, Huang C, Huff S, Hunker A, Johansen N, Jones D, Juneau Z, Kalmbach B, Kannan M, Khem S, Kussick E, Kutsal R, Larsen R, Lee C, Lee AY, Leibly M, Lenz GH, Li S, Liang E, Lusk N, Madigan Z, Malloy J, Malone J, McCue R, Melchor J, Mollenkopf T, Moosman S, Morin E, Newman D, Ng L, Ngo K, Omstead V, Otto S, Oyama A, Pena N, Pham T, Phillips E, Pom CA, Potekhina L, Ransford S, Ray PL, Rette D, Reynoldson C, Rimorin C, Rocha D, Ruiz A, Sanchez REA, Sawyer L, Sedeno-Cortes A, Sevigny JP, Shapovalova N, Shepard N, Shulga L, Sigler AR, Siverts L, Soliman S, Somasundaram S, Staats B, Stewart K, Szelenyi E, Tieu M, Trader C, Tran A, van Velthoven CTJ, Walker M, Wang Y, Weed N, Wirthlin M, Wood T, Wynalda B, Yao Z, Zhou T, Ariza J, Dee N, Reding M, Ronellenfitch K, Mufti S, Sunkin SM, Smith KA, Esposito L, Waters J, Thyagarajan B, Yao S, Lein ES, Zeng H, Levi BP, Ngai J, Ting JT, Tasic B. Cell. 2025 May 16:S0092-8674(25)00513-6. doi: 10.1016/j.cell.2025.05.002. PubMed 40403729.
Backbone
  Vector backbone: pAAV2
  Vector type: AAV
Growth in bacteria
  Bacterial resistance: Ampicillin, 100 μg/mL
  Growth temperature: 37°C
  Growth strain: NEB Stable
  Copy number: High Copy
Gene/Insert
  Gene/Insert name: SYFP2
  Species: Synthetic
  Promoter: minBG
  Cloning method: Gibson Cloning
Terms and licenses: Academic/Nonprofit Terms; Industry Terms: Not Available to Industry
Depositor comments: 5' Cloning Site: SgrAI (destroyed), 3' Cloning Site: SgrAI (destroyed). Please visit https://doi.org/10.1101/2024.06.10.597244 for bioRxiv preprint.
How to cite: AiP1882 - pAAV-AiE2464m-minBG-SYFP2-WPRE-BGHpA was a gift from Allen Institute for Brain Science & Bosiljka Tasic (Addgene plasmid # 214568 ; http://n2t.net/addgene:214568 ; RRID:Addgene_214568)
