[The description below was written by a language model from this plasmid's Addgene catalogue record and pLannotate feature annotations shown in this document.]
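Description:
AiP1882 - pAAV-AiE2464m-minBG-SYFP2-WPRE-BGHpA is an AAV transfer plasmid built on a pAAV2 backbone, intended for packaging recombinant adeno-associated virus that reports the activity of a candidate brain cell-type enhancer. In bacteria it is maintained through a high-copy ColE1/pUC-type origin and selected with ampicillin via the β-lactamase gene and its native promoter. An f1 phage origin and small remnants of pBR322 rop and bom sequences are also present in the backbone.

The payload lies between AAV2 inverted terminal repeats, which provide the signals for genome replication and encapsidation. According to the catalogue entry, the enhancer AiE2464m sits upstream of a minimal beta-globin promoter (minBG). This promoter has little activity on its own, so transcription depends on the enhancer and should be restricted to the cell populations in which that enhancer is active. The reporter is SYFP2, a rapidly maturing monomeric yellow fluorescent protein, followed by WPRE sequence, which enhances transcript stability and expression, and a bovine growth hormone polyadenylation signal. WPRE is annotated only as two short fragments, which suggests a shortened form of the element. Neither the enhancer nor minBG is annotated in the feature tables, but both would fall within the unannotated stretch between the SYFP2 start and the upstream ITR.

Two sequencing records are listed, of 4,829 and 4,758 nt. They share the same feature set and order, and the length difference maps to that unannotated enhancer/promoter region. In both, one ITR is detected in full and the other only as short fragments. The record does not specify which brain cell populations the enhancer targets. The construct belongs to a collection of enhancer AAVs for genetic access to cortical cell types.
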