Features (pLannotate 1.2.2; 14 found; start..end, strand, type, name):
     13..117     -  promoter       AmpR promoter: bla
    212..247     +  CDS            rop (fragment): Rop protein, which maintains plasmids at low copy number; rop
    349..398     +  misc_feature   bom (fragment): basis of mobility region from pBR322
    399..854     -  rep_origin     f1 ori (sequence partly withheld): f1 bacteriophage origin of replication; arrow indicates direction of (+) strand synthesis
    873..924     +  misc_feature   bom (fragment): basis of mobility region from pBR322
    929..1069    -  repeat_region  AAV2 ITR: inverted terminal repeat of adeno-associated virus serotype 2 inverted
   1187..1298    -  polyA_signal   bGH poly(A) signal: bovine growth hormone polyadenylation signal
   1315..1395    -  misc_feature   WPRE (fragment): woodchuck hepatitis virus posttranscriptional regulatory element
   1401..1558    -  misc_feature   WPRE (fragment): woodchuck hepatitis virus posttranscriptional regulatory element
   1598..2314    -  CDS            SYFP2: SYFP2 is a basic (constitutively fluorescent) yellow fluorescent protein published in 2006, derived from Aequorea victoria. It is reported to be a very rapidly-maturing monomer with moderate acid sensitivity.
   3066..3093    -  repeat_region  AAV2 ITR (fragment): inverted terminal repeat of adeno-associated virus serotype 2 inverted
   3122..3149    -  repeat_region  AAV2 ITR (fragment): inverted terminal repeat of adeno-associated virus serotype 2 inverted
   3222..3810    -  rep_origin     ori: high-copy-number ColE1/pMB1/pBR322/pUC origin of replication
   3981..12      -  CDS            AmpR (across the origin): β-lactamase; bla; confers resistance to ampicillin, carbenicillin, and related antibiotics
>Addgene plasmid #214568 | AiP1882 - pAAV-AiE2464m-minBG-SYFP2-WPRE-BGHpA | addgene full sequence | sequence record 433112 | Addgene NGS Result
TTGAATACTCATACTCTTCCTTTTTCAATATTATTGAAGCATTTATCAGGGTTATTGTCTCATGAGCGGA
TACATATTTGAATGTATTTAGAAAAATAAACAAATAGGGGTTCCGCGCACATTTCCCCGAAAAGTGCCAC
CTGACGTCTAAGAAACCATTATTATCATGACATTAACCTATAAAAATAGGCGTATCACGAGGCCCTTTCG
TCTCGCGCGTTTCGGTGATGACGGTGAAAACCTCTGACACATGCAGCTCCCGGAGACGGTCACAGCTTGT
CTGTAAGCGGATGCCGGGAGCAGACAAGCCCGTCAGGGCGCGTCAGCGGGTGTTGGCGGGTGTCGGGGCT
GGCTTAACTATGCGGCATCAGAGCAGATTGTACTGAGAGTGCACCATAAAATTGTAAACGTTAATATTTT
GTTAAAATTCGCGTTAAATTTTTGTTAAATCAGCTCATTTTTTAACCAATAGACCGAAATCGGCAAAATC
CCTTATAAATCAAAAGAATAGCCCGAGATAGAGT
[37 nt withheld, positions 525-561]
AAAGAACGTGGACTCCAACGTCAAAGG
[141 nt withheld, positions 589-729]
G
[46 nt withheld, positions 731-776]
A
[95 nt withheld, positions 778-872]
TATGCGGTGTGAAATACCGCACAGATGCGTAAGGAGAAAATACCGCATCAGGCGCCCCTGCAGGCAGCTG
CGCGCTCGCTCGCTCACTGAGGCCGCCCGGGCAAAGCCCGGGCGTCGGGCGACCTTTGGTCGCCCGGCCT
CAGTGAGCGAGCGAGCGCGCAGAGAGGGAGTGGCCAACTCCATCACTAGGGGTTCCTGCGGCCGCTCGGT
CCGCACGTGAGATCTCATGCCTGCTATTGTCTTCCCAATCCTCCCCCTTGCTGTCCTGCCCCACCCCACC
CCCCAGAATAGAATGACACCTACTCAGACAATGCGATGCAATTTCCTCATTTTATTAGGAAAGGACAGTG
GGAGTGGCACCTTCCAGGGTCAAGGAAGGCACGGGGGAGGGGCAAACAACAGATGGCTGGCAACTAGAAG
GCACAGTCGAAGATCTCTCGAGCCACGGAATTGTCAGTGCCCAACAGCCGAGCCCCTGTCCAGCAGCGGG
CAAGGCAGGCGGCGATGAGTTCCGCCGTGGCAAGAACTAACCAGGATTTATACAAGGAGGAGAAAATGAA
AGCCATACGGGAAGCAATAGCATGATACAAAGGCATTAAAGCAGCGTATCCACATAGCGTAAAAGGAGCA
ACATAGTTAAGAATACCAGTCAATCTTTCACAAATTTTGTAATCCAGAGGTTGATTATGATATCGAATTC
GCGGCCGCGGCGCGCCGTCGACTTACTTGTACAGCTCGTCCATGCCGAGAGTGATCCCGGCGGCGGTCAC
GAACTCCAGCAGGACCATGTGATCGCGCTTCTCGTTGGGGTCTTTGCTCAGCTTGGACTGGTAGCTCAGG
TAGTGGTTGTCGGGCAGCAGCACGGGGCCGTCGCCGATGGGGGTGTTCTGCTGGTAGTGGTCGGCGAGCT
GCACGCCGCCGTCCTCGATGTTGTGGCGGATCTTGAAGTTGGCCTTGATGCCGTTCTTCTGCTTGTCGGC
GGTGATATAGACGTTGTGGCTGTTGTAGTTGTACTCCAGCTTGTGCCCCAGGATGTTGCCGTCCTCCTTG
AAGTCGATGCCCTTCAGCTCGATGCGGTTCACCAGGGTGTCGCCCTCGAACTTCACCTCGGCGCGGGTCT
TGTAGTTGCCGTCGTCCTTGAAGAAGATGGTGCGCTCCTGGACGTAGCCTTCGGGCATGGCGGACTTGAA
GAAGTCGTGCTGCTTCATGTGGTCGGGGTAGCGGGCGAAGCACTGCACGCCGTAGCCCAGGGTGGTCACG
AGGGTGGGCCAGGGCACGGGCAGCTTGCCGGTGGTGCAGATCAGCTTCAGGGTCAGCTTGCCGTAGGTGG
CATCGCCCTCGCCCTCGCCGGACACGCTGAACTTGTGGCCGTTTACGTCGCCGTCCAGCTCGACCAGGAT
GGGCACCACCCCGGTGAACAGCTCCTCGCCCTTGCTCACCATGGTGGCGACCGGTAGCGCTAGCTTCGAA
AGATCTGGATCCCAGAAGCAAATGTAAGCAATAGATGGCTCTGCCCTGACTTTTATGCCCAGCCCGAGCT
CCGAAAAAGAAGCTTCCAAAAGCAGCTTTCTTTTTGAAAATTCTGTCTTTTTATATAGATTTACTGTTTT
TTTTGATTAGATAGGTGTTTTATATATAATTGCTCAAATAACCATATGCATGGATACCTTGATATTTACA
TAAGGGATTACCTACAGCAATGAGGCCAGTTTATATTTGTTTATGTGAGGAAATACTTGGAAGGATTATT
TAAATGCCTTGCAAATGTTGCCCTCTGGTGGAAGGTTTAAAAAGAATCTTAACCCTTAATTACATAACTC
AAGCTACTGGTTTTTGTGTGTTTATTTGTTTTTTCTTTCTTTCCCTCTTCTTTGTTAGTATCAGTTAAAA
TAAAATCTATACCTAAAAGCATAAAGTCCTTCTTGTGGGCAATATGCATGCAATTATCAAACTGATTACA
AAATTTCTGTTACAGACTCACTGATGGCTTGAGAATCTCACTTGAACACAAAAGAAATTTCACTATGCTG
AGGTTTAGAAAAGCCAGCTAAGCAAGCACACAGGGGTGTTGTTTCAGATTTGACTCCACAGTAGATTAAT
TTACGATTCTCTTGTAGACTAGAGCTTCGATTATTACTCTTACAACGCGTGCGGCCGCAGGAACCCCTAG
TGATGGAGTTGGCCACTCCCTCTCTGCGCGCTCGCTCGCTCACTGAGGCCGGGCGACCAAAGGTCGCCCG
ACGCCCGGGCGGCCTCAGTGAGCGAGCGAGCGCGCAGCTGCCTGCAGGACATGTGAGCAAAAGGCCAGCA
AAAGGCCAGGAACCGTAAAAAGGCCGCGTTGCTGGCGTTTTTCCATAGGCTCCGCCCCCCTGACGAGCAT
CACAAAAATCGACGCTCAAGTCAGAGGTGGCGAAACCCGACAGGACTATAAAGATACCAGGCGTTTCCCC
CTGGAAGCTCCCTCGTGCGCTCTCCTGTTCCGACCCTGCCGCTTACCGGATACCTGTCCGCCTTTCTCCC
TTCGGGAAGCGTGGCGCTTTCTCATAGCTCACGCTGTAGGTATCTCAGTTCGGTGTAGGTCGTTCGCTCC
AAGCTGGGCTGTGTGCACGAACCCCCCGTTCAGCCCGACCGCTGCGCCTTATCCGGTAACTATCGTCTTG
AGTCCAACCCGGTAAGACACGACTTATCGCCACTGGCAGCAGCCACTGGTAACAGGATTAGCAGAGCGAG
GTATGTAGGCGGTGCTACAGAGTTCTTGAAGTGGTGGCCTAACTACGGCTACACTAGAAGAACAGTATTT
GGTATCTGCGCTCTGCTGAAGCCAGTTACCTTCGGAAAAAGAGTTGGTAGCTCTTGATCCGGCAAACAAA
CCACCGCTGGTAGCGGTGGTTTTTTTGTTTGCAAGCAGCAGATTACGCGCAGAAAAAAAGGATCTCAAGA
AGATCCTTTGATCTTTTCTACGGGGTCTGACGCTCAGTGGAACGAAAACTCACGTTAAGGGATTTTGGTC
ATGAGATTATCAAAAAGGATCTTCACCTAGATCCTTTTAAATTAAAAATGAAGTTTTAAATCAATCTAAA
GTATATATGAGTAAACTTGGTCTGACAGTTACCAATGCTTAATCAGTGAGGCACCTATCTCAGCGATCTG
TCTATTTCGTTCATCCATAGTTGCCTGACTCCCCGTCGTGTAGATAACTACGATACGGGAGGGCTTACCA
TCTGGCCCCAGTGCTGCAATGATACCGCGAGACCCACGCTCACCGGCTCCAGATTTATCAGCAATAAACC
AGCCAGCCGGAAGGGCCGAGCGCAGAAGTGGTCCTGCAACTTTATCCGCCTCCATCCAGTCTATTAATTG
TTGCCGGGAAGCTAGAGTAAGTAGTTCGCCAGTTAATAGTTTGCGCAACGTTGTTGCCATTGCTACAGGC
ATCGTGGTGTCACGCTCGTCGTTTGGTATGGCTTCATTCAGCTCCGGTTCCCAACGATCAAGGCGAGTTA
CATGATCCCCCATGTTGTGCAAAAAAGCGGTTAGCTCCTTCGGTCCTCCGATCGTTGTCAGAAGTAAGTT
GGCCGCAGTGTTATCACTCATGGTTATGGCAGCACTGCATAATTCTCTTACTGTCATGCCATCCGTAAGA
TGCTTTTCTGTGACTGGTGAGTACTCAACCAAGTCATTCTGAGAATAGTGTATGCGGCGACCGAGTTGCT
CTTGCCCGGCGTCAATACGGGATAATACCGCGCCACATAGCAGAACTTTAAAAGTGCTCATCATTGGAAA
ACGTTCTTCGGGGCGAAAACTCTCAAGGATCTTACCGCTGTTGAGATCCAGTTCGATGTAACCCACTCGT
GCACCCAACTGATCTTCAGCATCTTTTACTTTCACCAGCGTTTCTGGGTGAGCAAAAACAGGAAGGCAAA
ATGCCGCAAAAAAGGGAATAAGGGCGACACGGAAATG
