Features (pLannotate 1.2.2; 14 found; start..end, strand, type, name):
    315..366     +  misc_feature   bom (fragment): basis of mobility region from pBR322
    371..511     -  repeat_region  AAV2 ITR: inverted terminal repeat of adeno-associated virus serotype 2 inverted
    629..740     -  polyA_signal   bGH poly(A) signal: bovine growth hormone polyadenylation signal
    757..837     -  misc_feature   WPRE (fragment): woodchuck hepatitis virus posttranscriptional regulatory element
    843..1000    -  misc_feature   WPRE (fragment): woodchuck hepatitis virus posttranscriptional regulatory element
   1040..1756    -  CDS            SYFP2: SYFP2 is a basic (constitutively fluorescent) yellow fluorescent protein published in 2006, derived from Aequorea victoria. It is reported to be a very rapidly-maturing monomer with moderate acid sensitivity.
   2437..2464    -  repeat_region  AAV2 ITR (fragment): inverted terminal repeat of adeno-associated virus serotype 2 inverted
   2493..2520    -  repeat_region  AAV2 ITR (fragment): inverted terminal repeat of adeno-associated virus serotype 2 inverted
   2593..3181    -  rep_origin     ori: high-copy-number ColE1/pMB1/pBR322/pUC origin of replication
   3352..4212    -  CDS            AmpR: β-lactamase; bla; confers resistance to ampicillin, carbenicillin, and related antibiotics
   4213..4317    -  promoter       AmpR promoter: bla
   4412..4447    +  CDS            rop (fragment): Rop protein, which maintains plasmids at low copy number; rop
   4549..4598    +  misc_feature   bom (fragment): basis of mobility region from pBR322
   4599..296     -  rep_origin     f1 ori (across the origin) (sequence partly withheld): f1 bacteriophage origin of replication; arrow indicates direction of (+) strand synthesis
>Addgene plasmid #214568 | AiP1882 - pAAV-AiE2464m-minBG-SYFP2-WPRE-BGHpA | addgene full sequence | sequence record 438946 | Addgene NGS Result
[3 nt withheld, positions 1-3]
AAAGAACGTGGACTCCAACGTCAAAGG
[141 nt withheld, positions 31-171]
G
[46 nt withheld, positions 173-218]
A
[95 nt withheld, positions 220-314]
TATGCGGTGTGAAATACCGCACAGATGCGTAAGGAGAAAATACCGCATCAGGCGCCCCTGCAGGCAGCTG
CGCGCTCGCTCGCTCACTGAGGCCGCCCGGGCAAAGCCCGGGCGTCGGGCGACCTTTGGTCGCCCGGCCT
CAGTGAGCGAGCGAGCGCGCAGAGAGGGAGTGGCCAACTCCATCACTAGGGGTTCCTGCGGCCGCTCGGT
CCGCACGTGAGATCTCATGCCTGCTATTGTCTTCCCAATCCTCCCCCTTGCTGTCCTGCCCCACCCCACC
CCCCAGAATAGAATGACACCTACTCAGACAATGCGATGCAATTTCCTCATTTTATTAGGAAAGGACAGTG
GGAGTGGCACCTTCCAGGGTCAAGGAAGGCACGGGGGAGGGGCAAACAACAGATGGCTGGCAACTAGAAG
GCACAGTCGAAGATCTCTCGAGCCACGGAATTGTCAGTGCCCAACAGCCGAGCCCCTGTCCAGCAGCGGG
CAAGGCAGGCGGCGATGAGTTCCGCCGTGGCAAGAACTAACCAGGATTTATACAAGGAGGAGAAAATGAA
AGCCATACGGGAAGCAATAGCATGATACAAAGGCATTAAAGCAGCGTATCCACATAGCGTAAAAGGAGCA
ACATAGTTAAGAATACCAGTCAATCTTTCACAAATTTTGTAATCCAGAGGTTGATTATGATATCGAATTC
GCGGCCGCGGCGCGCCGTCGACTTACTTGTACAGCTCGTCCATGCCGAGAGTGATCCCGGCGGCGGTCAC
GAACTCCAGCAGGACCATGTGATCGCGCTTCTCGTTGGGGTCTTTGCTCAGCTTGGACTGGTAGCTCAGG
TAGTGGTTGTCGGGCAGCAGCACGGGGCCGTCGCCGATGGGGGTGTTCTGCTGGTAGTGGTCGGCGAGCT
GCACGCCGCCGTCCTCGATGTTGTGGCGGATCTTGAAGTTGGCCTTGATGCCGTTCTTCTGCTTGTCGGC
GGTGATATAGACGTTGTGGCTGTTGTAGTTGTACTCCAGCTTGTGCCCCAGGATGTTGCCGTCCTCCTTG
AAGTCGATGCCCTTCAGCTCGATGCGGTTCACCAGGGTGTCGCCCTCGAACTTCACCTCGGCGCGGGTCT
TGTAGTTGCCGTCGTCCTTGAAGAAGATGGTGCGCTCCTGGACGTAGCCTTCGGGCATGGCGGACTTGAA
GAAGTCGTGCTGCTTCATGTGGTCGGGGTAGCGGGCGAAGCACTGCACGCCGTAGCCCAGGGTGGTCACG
AGGGTGGGCCAGGGCACGGGCAGCTTGCCGGTGGTGCAGATCAGCTTCAGGGTCAGCTTGCCGTAGGTGG
CATCGCCCTCGCCCTCGCCGGACACGCTGAACTTGTGGCCGTTTACGTCGCCGTCCAGCTCGACCAGGAT
GGGCACCACCCCGGTGAACAGCTCCTCGCCCTTGCTCACCATGGTGGCGACCGGTAGCGCTAGCTTCGAA
AGATCTGGATCCCAGAAGCAAATGTAAGCAATAGATGGCTCTGCCCTGACTTTTATGCCCAGCCCGAGCT
CCGAATTGCACTTTGTGACCCCCCTCTTTCTCATGTAAGCTGAGAAAGGCAAGAACACTTGTCTCTGCCT
CCATCCTGCTCATTAGACTCTTTCCTTTTAGTTTGTCCAACACATACCATTCTAGCATAACTTGTTTTAG
AAAATTATTTTATGTGGAGTGCTATGCTTTTACAGATAACATTATCATGTTAACTCTGAAGAGTGAGCAA
TATGGAGATTCCAGGTGCGTTGGAAGAAACAGAAGAAAACATTTCAAACTTTTCAAGCCACAATAGTCTG
CTGCCTCCTCAGCTTATGTCAAAGGCTGGCTTTGCCAACTCCTGCCTACATGGGGCTACATTAAGAATAA
CTCTCCCTTCTTTGTAGCCATAGCTAAAATACTCCATGACCACAATTTTGAAGAATACTAGTTGGTTTTC
TGTCATTTTATTTGTGAAAATAATCAAGATAAAATGCAACAGCATCATTTTAGAGATCTGGGTTCAAGGT
GGACTAGTATGTACTTGTATAATTATTTTTTTTTTCTGAGTTACTGTTTGCGGCCGCAGGAACCCCTAGT
GATGGAGTTGGCCACTCCCTCTCTGCGCGCTCGCTCGCTCACTGAGGCCGGGCGACCAAAGGTCGCCCGA
CGCCCGGGCGGCCTCAGTGAGCGAGCGAGCGCGCAGCTGCCTGCAGGACATGTGAGCAAAAGGCCAGCAA
AAGGCCAGGAACCGTAAAAAGGCCGCGTTGCTGGCGTTTTTCCATAGGCTCCGCCCCCCTGACGAGCATC
ACAAAAATCGACGCTCAAGTCAGAGGTGGCGAAACCCGACAGGACTATAAAGATACCAGGCGTTTCCCCC
TGGAAGCTCCCTCGTGCGCTCTCCTGTTCCGACCCTGCCGCTTACCGGATACCTGTCCGCCTTTCTCCCT
TCGGGAAGCGTGGCGCTTTCTCATAGCTCACGCTGTAGGTATCTCAGTTCGGTGTAGGTCGTTCGCTCCA
AGCTGGGCTGTGTGCACGAACCCCCCGTTCAGCCCGACCGCTGCGCCTTATCCGGTAACTATCGTCTTGA
GTCCAACCCGGTAAGACACGACTTATCGCCACTGGCAGCAGCCACTGGTAACAGGATTAGCAGAGCGAGG
TATGTAGGCGGTGCTACAGAGTTCTTGAAGTGGTGGCCTAACTACGGCTACACTAGAAGAACAGTATTTG
GTATCTGCGCTCTGCTGAAGCCAGTTACCTTCGGAAAAAGAGTTGGTAGCTCTTGATCCGGCAAACAAAC
CACCGCTGGTAGCGGTGGTTTTTTTGTTTGCAAGCAGCAGATTACGCGCAGAAAAAAAGGATCTCAAGAA
GATCCTTTGATCTTTTCTACGGGGTCTGACGCTCAGTGGAACGAAAACTCACGTTAAGGGATTTTGGTCA
TGAGATTATCAAAAAGGATCTTCACCTAGATCCTTTTAAATTAAAAATGAAGTTTTAAATCAATCTAAAG
TATATATGAGTAAACTTGGTCTGACAGTTACCAATGCTTAATCAGTGAGGCACCTATCTCAGCGATCTGT
CTATTTCGTTCATCCATAGTTGCCTGACTCCCCGTCGTGTAGATAACTACGATACGGGAGGGCTTACCAT
CTGGCCCCAGTGCTGCAATGATACCGCGAGACCCACGCTCACCGGCTCCAGATTTATCAGCAATAAACCA
GCCAGCCGGAAGGGCCGAGCGCAGAAGTGGTCCTGCAACTTTATCCGCCTCCATCCAGTCTATTAATTGT
TGCCGGGAAGCTAGAGTAAGTAGTTCGCCAGTTAATAGTTTGCGCAACGTTGTTGCCATTGCTACAGGCA
TCGTGGTGTCACGCTCGTCGTTTGGTATGGCTTCATTCAGCTCCGGTTCCCAACGATCAAGGCGAGTTAC
ATGATCCCCCATGTTGTGCAAAAAAGCGGTTAGCTCCTTCGGTCCTCCGATCGTTGTCAGAAGTAAGTTG
GCCGCAGTGTTATCACTCATGGTTATGGCAGCACTGCATAATTCTCTTACTGTCATGCCATCCGTAAGAT
GCTTTTCTGTGACTGGTGAGTACTCAACCAAGTCATTCTGAGAATAGTGTATGCGGCGACCGAGTTGCTC
TTGCCCGGCGTCAATACGGGATAATACCGCGCCACATAGCAGAACTTTAAAAGTGCTCATCATTGGAAAA
CGTTCTTCGGGGCGAAAACTCTCAAGGATCTTACCGCTGTTGAGATCCAGTTCGATGTAACCCACTCGTG
CACCCAACTGATCTTCAGCATCTTTTACTTTCACCAGCGTTTCTGGGTGAGCAAAAACAGGAAGGCAAAA
TGCCGCAAAAAAGGGAATAAGGGCGACACGGAAATGTTGAATACTCATACTCTTCCTTTTTCAATATTAT
TGAAGCATTTATCAGGGTTATTGTCTCATGAGCGGATACATATTTGAATGTATTTAGAAAAATAAACAAA
TAGGGGTTCCGCGCACATTTCCCCGAAAAGTGCCACCTGACGTCTAAGAAACCATTATTATCATGACATT
AACCTATAAAAATAGGCGTATCACGAGGCCCTTTCGTCTCGCGCGTTTCGGTGATGACGGTGAAAACCTC
TGACACATGCAGCTCCCGGAGACGGTCACAGCTTGTCTGTAAGCGGATGCCGGGAGCAGACAAGCCCGTC
AGGGCGCGTCAGCGGGTGTTGGCGGGTGTCGGGGCTGGCTTAACTATGCGGCATCAGAGCAGATTGTACT
GAGAGTGCACCATAAAATTGTAAACGTTAATATTTTGTTAAAATTCGCGTTAAATTTTTGTTAAATCAGC
TCATTTTTTAACCAATAGACCGAAATCGGCAAAATCCCTTATAAATCAAAAGAATAGCCCGAGATAGAGT
[34 nt withheld, positions 4725-4758]
